Addgene plasmid #244057: Vimentin_mCherry_MoonTag
Purpose: anchoring mCherry-1x MoonTag to the intermediate filaments
Depositing lab: Markus Affolter. Depositing organization: University of Basel. Publication: Protein manipulation using single copies of short peptide tags in cultured cells and in Drosophila melanogaster. Vigano MA, Ell CM, Kustermann MMM, Aguilar G, Matsuda S, Zhao N, Stasevich TJ, Affolter M, Pyrowolakis G. Development. 2021 Mar 16;148(6):dev191700. doi: 10.1242/dev.191700. PubMed 33593816.
Backbone
  Vector backbone: pcDNA4TO
  Vector type: Mammalian Expression
Growth in bacteria
  Bacterial resistance: Ampicillin, 100 μg/mL
  Growth temperature: 37°C
  Growth strain: DH5alpha
  Copy number: High Copy
Gene/Insert
  Gene/Insert name: NtVimentin-mCherry-MoonTag
  Species: M. musculus (mouse)
  Tag / fusion protein: MoonTag (gp41) (C terminal on insert)
  Cloning method: Restriction Enzyme; 5′ cloning site Unknown (unknown if destroyed)
Terms and licenses: Academic/Nonprofit Terms; Industry Terms: Not Available to Industry
How to cite: Vimentin_mCherry_MoonTag was a gift from Markus Affolter (Addgene plasmid # 244057 ; http://n2t.net/addgene:244057 ; RRID:Addgene_244057)
