[The description below was written by a language model from this plasmid's Addgene catalogue record and pLannotate feature annotations shown in this document.]
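Description:
Vimentin_mCherry_MoonTag is a mammalian expression plasmid of about 7.3 kb built on the pcDNA4TO backbone. It is maintained in E. coli through a high-copy ColE1/pUC-type origin and selected with ampicillin via the β-lactamase gene. An f1 origin is also present. For selection in mammalian cells the backbone carries a bleomycin/Zeocin resistance gene (Sh ble) under tandem SV40 early and bacterial EM7 promoters, followed by an SV40 polyadenylation signal.

The expression cassette is driven by the human CMV immediate-early enhancer and promoter. Immediately downstream are short elements that the annotation software matched to tet operator-containing promoters. These matches are consistent with the tet operator sites of this backbone, which allow repression in cells expressing the Tet repressor and otherwise leave expression constitutive. The open reading frame encodes mouse vimentin fused at its C terminus to the monomeric red fluorescent protein mCherry, and the cassette ends with a bGH polyadenylation signal. The catalogue entry lists a single copy of the MoonTag, a short gp41-derived peptide epitope, at the C terminus of the insert. The feature table does not annotate this tag, though an unannotated stretch lies between mCherry and the polyA signal where it would be expected.

The stated purpose is to anchor mCherry bearing one MoonTag copy to the intermediate filament network. This produces a visible, spatially defined bait in cultured cells. Such a construct is suited to testing whether MoonTag-binding proteins are recruited to filaments, in the context of work on manipulating proteins through single copies of short peptide tags.
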