Features (pLannotate 1.2.2; 23 found; start..end, strand, type, name):
     28..80      -  misc_feature   bom (fragment): basis of mobility region from pBR322
    235..614     +  enhancer       CMV enhancer: human cytomegalovirus immediate early enhancer
    615..818     +  promoter       CMV promoter: human cytomegalovirus (CMV) immediate early promoter
    820..839     +  promoter       PLtetO-1 promoter (fragment): modified phage lambda PL promoter with tet operator sites (Lutz and Bujard, 1997)
    841..860     +  promoter       PLtetO-1 promoter (fragment): modified phage lambda PL promoter with tet operator sites (Lutz and Bujard, 1997)
    868..901     +  promoter       TRE3GV promoter (fragment): 3rd-generation Tet-responsive promoter that can be activated by binding of Tet-On® 3G, optimized for retroviral and lentiviral vectors
   1002..2399    +  CDS            Vim: VIME_MOUSE - Experimental evidence at protein level: Swiss-Prot protein existence level 1. Involved with LARP6 in the stabilization of type I collagen mRNAs for CO1A1 and CO1A2. From Mus musculus (Mouse).
   2409..3113    +  CDS            mCherry: mCherry is a basic (constitutively fluorescent) red fluorescent protein published in 2004, derived from Discosoma sp.. It is reported to be a very rapidly-maturing monomer with low acid sensitivity.
   3306..3530    +  polyA_signal   bGH poly(A) signal: bovine growth hormone polyadenylation signal
   3534..3555    +  promoter       SV40 promoter (fragment): SV40 enhancer and early promoter
   3576..4004    +  rep_origin     f1 ori (sequence partly withheld): f1 bacteriophage origin of replication; arrow indicates direction of (+) strand synthesis
   4018..4347    +  promoter       SV40 promoter: SV40 enhancer and early promoter
   4395..4442    +  promoter       EM7 promoter: synthetic bacterial promoter&nbsp
   4461..4835    +  CDS            BleoR: antibiotic-binding protein; Sh ble from Streptoalloteichus hindustanus; confers resistance to bleomycin, phleomycin, and Zeocin™
   4845..4970    +  CDS            ble (fragment): BLE_KLEPN - Experimental evidence at protein level: Swiss-Prot protein existence level 1. Binding protein with a strong affinity to the bleomycin family of antibiotics. Binds to CL990; an antimitotic-antibiotic compound. From Klebsiella pneumoniae.
   4965..5086    +  polyA_signal   SV40 poly(A) signal: SV40 polyadenylation signal
   5159..5175    -  protein_bind   lac operator: The lac repressor binds to the lac operator to inhibit transcription in E. coli. This inhibition can be relieved by adding lactose or isopropyl-β-D-thiogalactopyranoside (IPTG). lac repressor encoded by lacI
   5183..5213    -  promoter       lac promoter: promoter for the E. coli lac operon
   5228..5249    -  protein_bind   CAP binding site: CAP binding activates transcription in the presence of cAMP. E. coli catabolite activator protein
   5262..5354    -  CDS            lacI (fragment): lac repressor; lacI; The lac repressor binds to the lac operator to inhibit transcription in E. coli. This inhibition can be relieved by adding lactose or isopropyl-β-D-thiogalactopyranoside (IPTG).
   5537..6124    -  rep_origin     ori: high-copy-number ColE1/pMB1/pBR322/pUC origin of replication
   6295..7155    -  CDS            AmpR: β-lactamase; bla; confers resistance to ampicillin, carbenicillin, and related antibiotics
   7156..7260    -  promoter       AmpR promoter: bla
>Addgene plasmid #244057 | Vimentin_mCherry_MoonTag | addgene full sequence | sequence record 491018 | Addgene NGS Result
GACGGATCGGGAGATCTCCCGATCCCCTATGGTGCACTCTCAGTACAATCTGCTCTGATGCCGCATAGTT
AAGCCAGTATCTGCTCCCTGCTTGTGTGTTGGAGGTCGCTGAGTAGTGCGCGAGCAAAATTTAAGCTACA
ACAAGGCAAGGCTTGACCGACAATTGCATGAAGAATCTGCTTAGGGTTAGGCGTTTTGCGCTGCTTCGCG
ATGTACGGGCCAGATATACGCGTTGACATTGATTATTGACTAGTTATTAATAGTAATCAATTACGGGGTC
ATTAGTTCATAGCCCATATATGGAGTTCCGCGTTACATAACTTACGGTAAATGGCCCGCCTGGCTGACCG
CCCAACGACCCCCGCCCATTGACGTCAATAATGACGTATGTTCCCATAGTAACGCCAATAGGGACTTTCC
ATTGACGTCAATGGGTGGAGTATTTACGGTAAACTGCCCACTTGGCAGTACATCAAGTGTATCATATGCC
AAGTACGCCCCCTATTGACGTCAATGACGGTAAATGGCCCGCCTGGCATTATGCCCAGTACATGACCTTA
TGGGACTTTCCTACTTGGCAGTACATCTACGTATTAGTCATCGCTATTACCATGGTGATGCGGTTTTGGC
AGTACATCAATGGGCGTGGATAGCGGTTTGACTCACGGGGATTTCCAAGTCTCCACCCCATTGACGTCAA
TGGGAGTTTGTTTTGGCACCAAAATCAACGGGACTTTCCAAAATGTCGTAACAACTCCGCCCCATTGACG
CAAATGGGCGGTAGGCGTGTACGGTGGGAGGTCTATATAAGCAGAGCTCTCCCTATCAGTGATAGAGATC
TCCCTATCAGTGATAGAGATCGTCGACGAGCTCGTTTAGTGAACCGTCAGATCGCCTGGAGACGCCATCC
ACGCTGTTTTGACCTCCATAGAAGACACCGGGACCGATCCAGCCTCCGGACTCTAGCGTTTAAACTTAAG
CTTGGTACCGAGCTCGGATCCATGTCTACCAGGTCTGTGTCCTCGTCCTCCTACCGCAGGATGTTCGGTG
GCTCCGGCACATCGAGCCGGCCCAGCTCCAACCGGAGCTATGTGACCACGTCCACACGCACCTACAGTCT
GGGCAGCGCACTGCGCCCCAGCACTAGCCGCAGCCTCTATTCCTCATCCCCCGGTGGCGCCTATGTGACC
CGGTCCTCGGCAGTGCGCCTGCGGAGCAGCGTGCCGGGCGTGCGGCTGCTTCAAGACTCGGTGGACTTCT
CGCTGGCCGACGCCATCAACACTGAGTTCAAGAACACCCGCACCAACGAGAAGGTAGAACTGCAGGAGCT
GAATGACCGCTTTGCCAACTACATCGACAAGGTGCGCTTCCTCGAGCAGCAGAACAAAATCCTGCTGGCT
GAGCTCGAGCAGCTCAAGGGCCAGGGCAAGTCGCGCCTGGGCGACCTGTACGAGGAGGAGATGCGGGAGC
TGCGCCGGCAGGTGGATCAGCTCACCAACGACAAGGCCCGTGTCGAGGTGGAGCGGGACAACCTGGCCGA
GGACATCATGCGGCTGCGAGAGAAATTGCAGGAGGAGATGCTCCAGAGAGAGGAAGCCGAAAGCACCCTG
CAGTCATTCAGACAGGATGTTGACAATGCTTCTCTGGCACGTCTTGACCTTGAACGGAAAGTGGAATCCT
TGCAGGAAGAAATTGCCTTTTTGAAGAAACTGCACGATGAAGAGATCCAGGAGCTGCAGGCCCAGATTCA
GGAACAGCATGTCCAGATCGATGTGGACGTTTCCAAGCCTGACCTCACTGCTGCCCTGCGTGATGTGCGC
CAGCAGTATGAAAGCGTGGCTGCCAAGAACCTCCAGGAGGCCGAGGAATGGTACAAGTCCAAGTTTGCTG
ACCTCTCTGAGGCTGCCAACCGGAACAACGATGCCCTGCGCCAGGCCAAGCAGGAGTCAAACGAGTACCG
GAGACAGGTGCAGTCACTCACCTGTGAAGTGGATGCCCTTAAAGGCACTAACGAGTCCCTGGAGCGCCAG
ATGCGTGAGATGGAAGAGAATTTTGCCCTTGAAGCTGCTAACTACCAGGACACTATTGGCCGCCTGCAGG
ATGAGATCCAAAACATGAAGGAAGAGATGGCTCGTCACCTTCGTGAATACCAAGATCTGCTCAATGTTAA
GATGGCCCTGGACATTGAGATCGCCACCTACAGGAAGCTGCTGGAAGGCGAGGAGAGCAGGATTTCTCTG
CCTCTGCCAACCTTTTCTTCCCTGAACCTGAGAGAAACTAACCTGGAGTCACTTCCTCTGGTTGACACCC
ACTCAAAAAGAACACTCCTGATTAAGACGGTTGAGACCAGAGATGGACAGGTGATCAATGAGACTTCTCA
GCATCACGATGACCTTGAAGAATTCGGTGTGAGCAAGGGCGAGGAGGATAACATGGCCATCATCAAGGAG
TTCATGCGCTTCAAGGTGCACATGGAGGGCTCCGTGAACGGCCACGAGTTCGAGATCGAGGGCGAGGGCG
AGGGCCGCCCCTACGAGGGCACCCAGACCGCCAAGCTGAAGGTGACCAAGGGTGGCCCCCTGCCCTTCGC
CTGGGACATCCTGTCCCCTCAGTTCATGTACGGCTCCAAGGCCTACGTGAAGCACCCCGCCGACATCCCC
GACTACTTGAAGCTGTCCTTCCCCGAGGGCTTCAAGTGGGAGCGCGTGATGAACTTCGAGGACGGCGGCG
TGGTGACCGTGACCCAGGACTCCTCCCTGCAGGACGGCGAGTTCATCTACAAGGTGAAGCTGCGCGGCAC
CAACTTCCCCTCCGACGGCCCCGTAATGCAGAAGAAGACCATGGGCTGGGAGGCCTCCTCCGAGCGGATG
TACCCCGAGGACGGCGCCCTGAAGGGCGAGATCAAGCAGAGGCTGAAGCTGAAGGACGGCGGCCACTACG
ACGCTGAGGTCAAGACCACCTACAAGGCCAAGAAGCCCGTGCAGCTGCCCGGCGCCTACAACGTCAACAT
CAAGTTGGACATCACCTCCCACAACGAGGACTACACCATCGTGGAACAGTACGAACGCGCCGAGGGCCGC
CACTCCACCGGCGGCATGGACGAGCTGTACAAGGGTGGTGGTGGCGCGGCCGCAGATCGATCGATCACGC
GTGCCACCATGACTAGTTTTGTACAAAGCGGTCCGAAGAACGAGCAGGAACTGCTGGAGCTGGACAAATG
GGCCTCTCTGGGCCGCGGTAAACATATGGATCGATCATAATACTCGAGTCTAGAGGGCCCGTTTAAACCC
GCTGATCAGCCTCGACTGTGCCTTCTAGTTGCCAGCCATCTGTTGTTTGCCCCTCCCCCGTGCCTTCCTT
GACCCTGGAAGGTGCCACTCCCACTGTCCTTTCCTAATAAAATGAGGAAATTGCATCGCATTGTCTGAGT
AGGTGTCATTCTATTCTGGGGGGTGGGGTGGGGCAGGACAGCAAGGGGGAGGATTGGGAAGACAATAGCA
GGCATGCTGGGGATGCGGTGGGCTCTATGGCTTCTGAGGCGGAAAGAACCAGCTGGGGCTCTAGGGGGTA
TCCCC
[124 nt withheld, positions 3576-3699]
C
[91 nt withheld, positions 3701-3791]
A
[49 nt withheld, positions 3793-3841]
CCTTTGACGTTGGAGTCCACGTTCTTT
[37 nt withheld, positions 3869-3905]
ACCCTATCTCGGTCTATTCTTTTGATTTATAAGGGATTTTGCCGATTTCGGCCTATTGGTTAAAAAATGA
GCTGATTTAACAAAAATTTAACGCGAATTAATTCTGTGGAATGTGTGTCAGTTAGGGTGTGGAAAGTCCC
CAGGCTCCCCAGCAGGCAGAAGTATGCAAAGCATGCATCTCAATTAGTCAGCAACCAGGTGTGGAAAGTC
CCCAGGCTCCCCAGCAGGCAGAAGTATGCAAAGCATGCATCTCAATTAGTCAGCAACCATAGTCCCGCCC
CTAACTCCGCCCATCCCGCCCCTAACTCCGCCCAGTTCCGCCCATTCTCCGCCCCATGGCTGACTAATTT
TTTTTATTTATGCAGAGGCCGAGGCCGCCTCTGCCTCTGAGCTATTCCAGAAGTAGTGAGGAGGCTTTTT
TGGAGGCCTAGGCTTTTGCAAAAAGCTCCCGGGAGCTTGTATATCCATTTTCGGATCTGATCAGCACGTG
TTGACAATTAATCATCGGCATAGTATATCGGCATAGTATAATACGACAAGGTGAGGAACTAAACCATGGC
CAAGTTGACCAGTGCCGTTCCGGTGCTCACCGCGCGCGACGTCGCCGGAGCGGTCGAGTTCTGGACCGAC
CGGCTCGGGTTCTCCCGGGACTTCGTGGAGGACGACTTCGCCGGTGTGGTCCGGGACGACGTGACCCTGT
TCATCAGCGCGGTCCAGGACCAGGTGGTGCCGGACAACACCCTGGCCTGGGTGTGGGTGCGCGGCCTGGA
CGAGCTGTACGCCGAGTGGTCGGAGGTCGTGTCCACGAACTTCCGGGACGCCTCCGGGCCGGCCATGACC
GAGATCGGCGAGCAGCCGTGGGGGCGGGAGTTCGCCCTGCGCGACCCGGCCGGCAACTGCGTGCACTTCG
TGGCCGAGGAGCAGGACTGACACGTGCTACGAGATTTCGATTCCACCGCCGCCTTCTATGAAAGGTTGGG
CTTCGGAATCGTTTTCCGGGACGCCGGCTGGATGATCCTCCAGCGCGGGGATCTCATGCTGGAGTTCTTC
GCCCACCCCAACTTGTTTATTGCAGCTTATAATGGTTACAAATAAAGCAATAGCATCACAAATTTCACAA
ATAAAGCATTTTTTTCACTGCATTCTAGTTGTGGTTTGTCCAAACTCATCAATGTATCTTATCATGTCTG
TATACCGTCGACCTCTAGCTAGAGCTTGGCGTAATCATGGTCATAGCTGTTTCCTGTGTGAAATTGTTAT
CCGCTCACAATTCCACACAACATACGAGCCGGAAGCATAAAGTGTAAAGCCTGGGGTGCCTAATGAGTGA
GCTAACTCACATTAATTGCGTTGCGCTCACTGCCCGCTTTCCAGTCGGGAAACCTGTCGTGCCAGCTGCA
TTAATGAATCGGCCAACGCGCGGGGAGAGGCGGTTTGCGTATTGGGCGCTCTTCCGCTTCCTCGCTCACT
GACTCGCTGCGCTCGGTCGTTCGGCTGCGGCGAGCGGTATCAGCTCACTCAAAGGCGGTAATACGGTTAT
CCACAGAATCAGGGGATAACGCAGGAAAGAACATGTGAGCAAAAGGCCAGCAAAAGGCCAGGAACCGTAA
AAAGGCCGCGTTGCTGGCGTTTTTCCATAGGCTCCGCCCCCCTGACGAGCATCACAAAAATCGACGCTCA
AGTCAGAGGTGGCGAAACCCGACAGGACTATAAAGATACCAGGGTTTCCCCCTGGAAGCTCCCTCGTGCG
CTCTCCTGTTCCGACCCTGCCGCTTACCGGATACCTGTCCGCCTTTCTCCCTTCGGGAAGCGTGGCGCTT
TCTCATAGCTCACGCTGTAGGTATCTCAGTTCGGTGTAGGTCGTTCGCTCCAAGCTGGGCTGTGTGCACG
AACCCCCCGTTCAGCCCGACCGCTGCGCCTTATCCGGTAACTATCGTCTTGAGTCCAACCCGGTAAGACA
CGACTTATCGCCACTGGCAGCAGCCACTGGTAACAGGATTAGCAGAGCGAGGTATGTAGGCGGTGCTACA
GAGTTCTTGAAGTGGTGGCCTAACTACGGCTACACTAGAAGAACAGTATTTGGTATCTGCGCTCTGCTGA
AGCCAGTTACCTTCGGAAAAAGAGTTGGTAGCTCTTGATCCGGCAAACAAACCACCGCTGGTAGCGGTGG
TTTTTTTGTTTGCAAGCAGCAGATTACGCGCAGAAAAAAAGGATCTCAAGAAGATCCTTTGATCTTTTCT
ACGGGGTCTGACGCTCAGTGGAACGAAAACTCACGTTAAGGGATTTTGGTCATGAGATTATCAAAAAGGA
TCTTCACCTAGATCCTTTTAAATTAAAAATGAAGTTTTAAATCAATCTAAAGTATATATGAGTAAACTTG
GTCTGACAGTTACCAATGCTTAATCAGTGAGGCACCTATCTCAGCGATCTGTCTATTTCGTTCATCCATA
GTTGCCTGACTCCCCGTCGTGTAGATAACTACGATACGGGAGGGCTTACCATCTGGCCCCAGTGCTGCAA
TGATACCGCGAGACCCACGCTCACCGGCTCCAGATTTATCAGCAATAAACCAGCCAGCCGGAAGGGCCGA
GCGCAGAAGTGGTCCTGCAACTTTATCCGCCTCCATCCAGTCTATTAATTGTTGCCGGGAAGCTAGAGTA
AGTAGTTCGCCAGTTAATAGTTTGCGCAACGTTGTTGCCATTGCTACAGGCATCGTGGTGTCACGCTCGT
CGTTTGGTATGGCTTCATTCAGCTCCGGTTCCCAACGATCAAGGCGAGTTACATGATCCCCCATGTTGTG
CAAAAAAGCGGTTAGCTCCTTCGGTCCTCCGATCGTTGTCAGAAGTAAGTTGGCCGCAGTGTTATCACTC
ATGGTTATGGCAGCACTGCATAATTCTCTTACTGTCATGCCATCCGTAAGATGCTTTTCTGTGACTGGTG
AGTACTCAACCAAGTCATTCTGAGAATAGTGTATGCGGCGACCGAGTTGCTCTTGCCCGGCGTCAATACG
GGATAATACCGCGCCACATAGCAGAACTTTAAAAGTGCTCATCATTGGAAAACGTTCTTCGGGGCGAAAA
CTCTCAAGGATCTTACCGCTGTTGAGATCCAGTTCGATGTAACCCACTCGTGCACCCAACTGATCTTCAG
CATCTTTTACTTTCACCAGCGTTTCTGGGTGAGCAAAAACAGGAAGGCAAAATGCCGCAAAAAAGGGAAT
AAGGGCGACACGGAAATGTTGAATACTCATACTCTTCCTTTTTCAATATTATTGAAGCATTTATCAGGGT
TATTGTCTCATGAGCGGATACATATTTGAATGTATTTAGAAAAATAAACAAATAGGGGTTCCGCGCACAT
TTCCCCGAAAAGTGCCACCTGACGTC
